>Addgene plasmid #186011 | SS-3xHA-TurboID-KDEL pBabe-puro | addgene full sequence | sequence record 364404 | Addgene NGS Result
CTGCAGCCTGAATATGGGCCAAACAGGATATCTGTGGTAAGCAGTTCCTGCCCCGGCTCAGGGCCAAGAA
CAGATGGAACAGCTGAATATGGGCCAAACAGGATATCTGTGGTAAGCAGTTCCTGCCCCGGCTCAGGGCC
AAGAACAGATGGTCCCCAGATGCGGTCCAGCCCTCAGCAGTTTCTAGAGAACCATCAGATGTTTCCAGGG
TGCCCCAAGGACCTGAAATGACCCTGTGCCTTATTTGAACTAACCAATCAGTTCGCTTCTCGCTTCTGTT
CGCGCGCTTCTGCTCCCCGAGCTCAATAAAAGAGCCCACAACCCCTCACTCGGGGCGCCAGTCCTCCGAT
TGACTGAGTCGCCCGGGTACCCGTGTATCCAATAAACCCTCTTGCAGTTGCATCCGACTTGTGGTCTCGC
TGTTCCTTGGGAGGGTCTCCTCTGAGTGATTGACTACCCGTCAGCGGGGGTCTTTCATTTGGGGGCTCGT
CCGGGATCGGGAGACCCCTGCCCAGGGACCACCGACCCACCACCGGGAGGCAAGCTGGCCAGCAACTTAT
CTGTGTCTGTCCGATTGTCTAGTGTCTATGACTGATTTTATGCGCCTGCGTCGGTACTAGTTAGCTAACT
AGCTCTGTATCTGGCGGACCCGTGGTGGAACTGACGAGTTCTGAACACCCGGCCGCAACCCTGGGAGACG
TCCCAGGGACTTTGGGGGCCGTTTTTGTGGCCCGACCTGAGGAAGGGAGTCGATGTGGAATCCGACCCCG
TCAGGATATGTGGTTCTGGTAGGAGACGAGAACCTAAAACAGTTCCCGCCTCCGTCTGAATTTTTGCTTT
CGGTTTGGAACCGAAGCCGCGCGTCTTGTCTGCTGCAGCGCTGCAGCATCGTTCTGTGTTGTCTCTGTCT
GACTGTGTTTCTGTATTTGTCTGAAAATTAGGGCCAGACTGTTACCACTCCCTTAAGTTTGACCTTAGGT
CACTGGAAAGATGTCGAGCGGATCGCTCACAACCAGTCGGTAGATGTCAAGAAGAGACGTTGGGTTACCT
TCTGCTCTGCAGAATGGCCAACCTTTAACGTCGGATGGCCGCGAGACGGCACCTTTAACCGAGACCTCAT
CACCCAGGTTAAGATCAAGGTCTTTTCACCTGGCCCGCATGGACACCCAGACCAGGTCCCCTACATCGTG
ACCTGGGAAGCCTTGGCTTTTGACCCCCCTCCCTGGGTCAAGCCCTTTGTACACCCTAAGCCTCCGCCTC
CTCTTCCTCCATCCGCCCCGTCTCTCCCCCTTGAACCTCCTCGTTCGACCCCGCCTCGATCCTCCCTTTA
TCCAGCCCTCACTCCTTCTCTAGGCGCCGGCCGGATCCCAGTGTGGTGGTACGTAGGAATTCGCCACCAT
GAAGTGGGTAACCTTTATTTCCCTTCTTTTTCTCTTTAGCTCGGCCTATTCCAGGGGTGTGTTTCGTCGA
GATGGGCCCTACCCGTATGATGTTCCGGATTACGCTGGCTATCCCTACGACGTGCCCGACTATGCCGGGT
ACCCCTATGACGTCCCAGACTACGCAGCTAGCAAAGACAATACTGTGCCTCTGAAGCTGATCGCTCTCCT
GGCTAATGGCGAGTTCCATAGTGGCGAACAGCTGGGAGAAACCCTGGGCATGTCCAGGGCCGCTATCAAC
AAGCACATTCAGACTCTGCGCGACTGGGGCGTGGACGTGTTCACCGTGCCCGGAAAGGGCTACTCTCTGC
CCGAGCCTATCCCGCTGCTGAACGCTAAACAGATTCTGGGACAGCTGGACGGCGGGAGCGTGGCAGTCCT
GCCTGTGGTCGACTCCACCAATCAGTACCTGCTGGATCGAATCGGCGAGCTGAAGAGTGGGGATGCTTGC
ATTGCAGAATATCAGCAGGCAGGGAGAGGAAGCAGAGGGAGGAAATGGTTCTCTCCTTTTGGAGCTAACC
TGTACCTGAGTATGTTTTGGCGCCTGAAGCGGGGACCAGCAGCAATCGGCCTGGGCCCGGTCATCGGAAT
TGTCATGGCAGAAGCGCTGCGAAAGCTGGGAGCAGACAAGGTGCGAGTCAAATGGCCCAATGACCTGTAT
CTGCAGGATAGAAAGCTGGCAGGCATCCTGGTGGAGCTGGCCGGAATAACAGGCGATGCTGCACAGATCG
TCATTGGCGCCGGGATTAACGTGGCTATGAGGCGCGTGGAGGAAAGCGTGGTCAATCAGGGCTGGATCAC
ACTGCAGGAAGCAGGGATTAACCTGGACAGGAATACTCTGGCCGCTACGCTGATCCGAGAGCTGCGGGCA
GCCCTGGAACTGTTCGAGCAGGAAGGCCTGGCTCCATATCTGCCACGGTGGGAGAAGCTGGATAACTTCA
TCAATAGACCCGTGAAGCTGATCATTGGGGACAAAGAGATTTTCGGGATTAGCCGGGGGATTGATAAACA
GGGAGCCCTGCTGCTGGAACAGGACGGAGTTATCAAACCCTGGATGGGCGGAGAAATCAGTCTGCGGTCT
GCCGAAAAGAAGGACGAGCTGTGAGTTTAAACCGCTGAGTCGACCCTGTGGAATGTGTGTCAGTTAGGGT
GTGGAAAGTCCCCAGGCTCCCCAGCAGGCAGAAGTATGCAAAGCATGCATCTCAATTAGTCAGCAACCAG
GTGTGGAAAGTCCCCAGGCTCCCCAGCAGGCAGAAGTATGCAAAGCATGCATCTCAATTAGTCAGCAACC
ATAGTCCCGCCCCTAACTCCGCCCATCCCGCCCCTAACTCCGCCCAGTTCCGCCCATTCTCCGCCCCATG
GCTGACTAATTTTTTTTATTTATGCAGAGGCCGAGGCCGCCTCGGCCTCTGAGCTATTCCAGAAGTAGTG
AGGAGGCTTTTTTGGAGGCCTAGGCTTTTGCAAAAAGCTTACCATGACCGAGTACAAGCCCACGGTGCGC
CTCGCCACCCGCGACGACGTCCCCAGGGCCGTACGCACCCTCGCCGCCGCGTTCGCCGACTACCCCGCCA
CGCGCCACACCGTCGATCCGGACCGCCACATCGAGCGGGTCACCGAGCTGCAAGAACTCTTCCTCACGCG
CGTCGGGCTCGACATCGGCAAGGTGTGGGTCGCGGACGACGGCGCCGCGGTGGCGGTCTGGACCACGCCG
GAGAGCGTCGAAGCGGGGGCGGTGTTCGCCGAGATCGGCCCGCGCATGGCCGAGTTGAGCGGTTCCCGGC
TGGCCGCGCAGCAACAGATGGAAGGCCTCCTGGCGCCGCACCGGCCCAAGGAGCCCGCGTGGTTCCTGGC
CACCGTCGGCGTCTCGCCCGACCACCAGGGCAAGGGTCTGGGCAGCGCCGTCGTGCTCCCCGGAGTGGAG
GCGGCCGAGCGCGCCGGGGTGCCCGCCTTCCTGGAGACCTCCGCGCCCCGCAACCTCCCCTTCTACGAGC
GGCTCGGCTTCACCGTCACCGCCGACGTCGAGGTGCCCGAAGGACCGCGCACCTGGTGCATGACCCGCAA
GCCCGGTGCCTGACGCCCGCCCCACGACCCGCAGCGCCCGACCGAAAGGAGCGCACGACCCCATGCATCG
ATAAAATAAAAGATTTTATTTAGTCTCCAGAAAAAGGGGGGAATGAAAGACCCCACCTGTAGGTTTGGCA
AGCTAGCTTAAGTAACGCCATTTTGCAAGGCATGGAAAAATACATAACTGAGAATAGAGAAGTTCAGATC
AAGGTCAGGAACAGATGGAACAGCTGAATATGGGCCAAACAGGATATCTGTGGTAAGCAGTTCCTGCCCC
GGCTCAGGGCCAAGAACAGATGGAACAGCTGAATATGGGCCAAACAGGATATCTGTGGTAAGCAGTTCCT
GCCCCGGCTCAGGGCCAAGAACAGATGGTCCCCAGATGCGGTCCAGCCCTCAGCAGTTTCTAGAGAACCA
TCAGATGTTTCCAGGGTGCCCCAAGGACCTGAAATGACCCTGTGCCTTATTTGAACTAACCAATCAGTTC
GCTTCTCGCTTCTGTTCGCGCGCTTCTGCTCCCCGAGCTCAATAAAAGAGCCCACAACCCCTCACTCGGG
GCGCCAGTCCTCCGATTGACTGAGTCGCCCGGGTACCCGTGTATCCAATAAACCCTCTTGCAGTTGCATC
CGACTTGTGGTCTCGCTGTTCCTTGGGAGGGTCTCCTCTGAGTGATTGACTACMMKWMASCSKSKKKCWK
TYRCATSCRRCWTGTRKTCTCGCTGTTCCTTGGGAGGGTCTCCTCTGAGTGATTGACTACCCGTCAGCGG
GGGTCTTTCACATGCAGCATGTATCAAAATTAATTTGGTTTTTTTTCTTAAGTATTTACATTAAATGGCC
ATAGTTGCATTAATGAATCGGCCAACGCGCGGGGAGAGGCGGTTTGCGTATTGGGCGCTCTTCCGCTTCC
TCGCTCACTGACTCGCTGCGCTCGGTCGTTCGGCTGCGGCGAGCGGTATCAGCTCACTCAAAGGCGGTAA
TACGGTTATCCACAGAATCAGGGGATAACGCAGGAAAGAACATGTGAGCAAAAGGCCAGCAAAAGGCCAG
GAACCGTAAAAAGGCCGCGTTGCTGGCGTTTTTCCATAGGCTCCGCCCCCCTGACGAGCATCACAAAAAT
CGACGCTCAAGTCAGAGGTGGCGAAACCCGACAGGACTATAAAGATACCAGGCGTTTCCCCCTGGAAGCT
CCCTCGTGCGCTCTCCTGTTCCGACCCTGCCGCTTACCGGATACCTGTCCGCCTTTCTCCCTTCGGGAAG
CGTGGCGCTTTCTCATAGCTCACGCTGTAGGTATCTCAGTTCGGTGTAGGTCGTTCGCTCCAAGCTGGGC
TGTGTGCACGAACCCCCCGTTCAGCCCGACCGCTGCGCCTTATCCGGTAACTATCGTCTTGAGTCCAACC
CGGTAAGACACGACTTATCGCCACTGGCAGCAGCCACTGGTAACAGGATTAGCAGAGCGAGGTATGTAGG
CGGTGCTACAGAGTTCTTGAAGTGGTGGCCTAACTACGGCTACACTAGAAGAACAGTATTTGGTATCTGC
GCTCTGCTGAAGCCAGTTACCTTCGGAAAAAGAGTTGGTAGCTCTTGATCCGGCAAACAAACCACCGCTG
GTAGCGGTGGTTTTTTTGTTTGCAAGCAGCAGATTACGCGCAGAAAAAAAGGATCTCAAGAAGATCCTTT
GATCTTTTCTACGGGGTCTGACGCTCAGTGGAACGAAAACTCACGTTAAGGGATTTTGGTCATGAGATTA
TCAAAAAGGATCTTCACCTAGATCCTTTTGCGGCCGCAAATCAATCTAAAGTATATATGAGTAAACTTGG
TCTGACAGTTACCAATGCTTAATCAGTGAGGCACCTATCTCAGCGATCTGTCTATTTCGTTCATCCATAG
TTGCCTGACTCCCCGTCGTGTAGATAACTACGATACGGGAGGGCTTACCATCTGGCCCCAGTGCTGCAAT
GATACCGCGAGACCCACGCTCACCGGCTCCAGATTTATCAGCAATAAACCAGCCAGCCGGAAGGGCCGAG
CGCAGAAGTGGTCCTGCAACTTTATCCGCCTCCATCCAGTCTATTAATTGTTGCCGGGAAGCTAGAGTAA
GTAGTTCGCCAGTTAATAGTTTGCGCAACGTTGTTGCCATTGCTACAGGCATCGTGGTGTCACGCTCGTC
GTTTGGTATGGCTTCATTCAGCTCCGGTTCCCAACGATCAAGGCGAGTTACATGATCCCCCATGTTGTGC
AAAAAAGCGGTTAGCTCCTTCGGTCCTCCGATCGTTGTCAGAAGTAAGTTGGCCGCAGTGTTATCACTCA
TGGTTATGGCAGCACTGCATAATTCTCTTACTGTCATGCCATCCGTAAGATGCTTTTCTGTGACTGGTGA
GTACTCAACCAAGTCATTCTGAGAATAGTGTATGCGGCGACCGAGTTGCTCTTGCCCGGCGTCAATACGG
GATAATACCGCGCCACATAGCAGAACTTTAAAAGTGCTCATCATTGGAAAACGTTCTTCGGGGCGAAAAC
TCTCAAGGATCTTACCGCTGTTGAGATCCAGTTCGATGTAACCCACTCGTGCACCCAACTGATCTTCAGC
ATCTTTTACTTTCACCAGCGTTTCTGGGTGAGCAAAAACAGGAAGGCAAAATGCCGCAAAAAAGGGAATA
AGGGCGACACGGAAATGTTGAATACTCATACTCTTCCTTTTTCAATATTATTGAAGCATTTATCAGGGTT
ATTGTCTCATGAGCGGATACATATTTGAATGTATTTAGAAAAATAAACAAATAGGGGTTCCGCGCACATT
TCCCCGAAAAGTGCCAC
Features (pLannotate 1.2.2; 13 found; start..end, strand, type, name):
      8..477     +  LTR            LTR: long terminal repeat from Moloney murine leukemia virus
    601..875     +  misc_feature   MESV Ψ (fragment): packaging signal of murine embryonic stem cell virus
    942..1358    +  CDS            gag (truncated): truncated Moloney murine leukemia virus (MMLV) gag gene lacking the start codon
   1399..1473    +  CDS            ALB (fragment): ALBU_PIG - Experimental evidence at protein level: Swiss-Prot protein existence level 1. Binds water, Ca(2+), Na(+), K(+), fatty acids, hormones, bilirubin and drugs. Its main function is the regulation of the colloidal osmotic pressure of blood. Major zinc transporter in plasma, typically binds about 80% of all plasma zinc (By similarity). Major calcium and magnesium transporter in plasma, binds approximately 45% of circulating calcium and magnesium in plasma (By similarity). Potentially has more than two calcium-binding sites and might additionally bind calcium in a non-specific manner (By s
   1573..2529    +  CDS            TurboID: mutant of the E. coli biotin ligase BioID engineered for improved catalytic efficiency (Branon et al., 2018)
   2575..2904    +  promoter       SV40 promoter: SV40 enhancer and early promoter
   2914..3513    +  CDS            PuroR: puromycin N-acetyltransferase; pac from Streptomyces alboniger; confers resistance to puromycin
   3612..4183    +  LTR            LTR: long terminal repeat from Moloney murine leukemia virus
   4218..4262    +  LTR            5' LTR (truncated) (fragment): truncated long terminal repeat from Moloney murine sarcoma virus
   4346..4398    -  CDS            lacI (fragment): lac repressor; lacI; The lac repressor binds to the lac operator to inhibit transcription in E. coli. This inhibition can be relieved by adding lactose or isopropyl-β-D-thiogalactopyranoside (IPTG).
   4581..5169    -  rep_origin     ori: high-copy-number ColE1/pMB1/pBR322/pUC origin of replication
   5329..6189    -  CDS            AmpR: β-lactamase; bla; confers resistance to ampicillin, carbenicillin, and related antibiotics
   6190..6294    -  promoter       AmpR promoter: bla
