[The description below was written by a language model from this plasmid's Addgene catalogue record and pLannotate feature annotations shown in this document.]
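Description:
SS-3xHA-TurboID-KDEL pBabe-puro is a gammaretroviral mammalian expression plasmid of about 6.3 kb, built on the pBabe-puro backbone. In bacteria it is propagated through a high-copy ColE1/pUC-type origin and selected with ampicillin via the bla gene and its own promoter. The retroviral portion is bounded by Moloney murine leukemia virus long terminal repeats. It contains a Ψ packaging signal and a truncated gag segment lacking its start codon, which together allow the transcript to be encapsidated when packaging functions are supplied in trans. Transduced cells are selected with puromycin, as an internal SV40 enhancer/early promoter drives the puromycin N-acetyltransferase gene downstream of the insert.

The payload, cloned between EcoRI and PmeI sites and transcribed from the 5′ LTR, is a fusion protein designed to confine the promiscuous biotin ligase TurboID to the endoplasmic reticulum. An N-terminal albumin signal sequence directs the protein into the secretory pathway. The catalogue entry describes this sequence as human, although the automated annotation matched the short fragment to a pig albumin entry. It is followed by a 3xHA epitope tag for detection, which is not separately annotated but would fit the gap between the signal sequence and the TurboID coding region. After TurboID, an engineered high-activity variant of the E. coli biotin ligase, comes a C-terminal KDEL motif, which mediates retrieval of luminal proteins back to the ER.

The construct is suited to generating stable cell lines for proximity-dependent biotinylation of the ER lumen. It was deposited with a study mapping proximity interactomes of SARS-CoV-2 proteins, but the record does not state the role it played there.
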