Addgene plasmid #186011: SS-3xHA-TurboID-KDEL pBabe-puro
Purpose: Expresses TurboID confined to ER by human albumin signal sequence (SS) and KDEL. 3xHA tag.
Depositing lab: Kyle Roux. Depositing organization: Sanford Research. Publication: A BioID-Derived Proximity Interactome for SARS-CoV-2 Proteins. May DG, Martin-Sancho L, Anschau V, Liu S, Chrisopulos RJ, Scott KL, Halfmann CT, Diaz Pena R, Pratt D, Campos AR, Roux KJ. Viruses. 2022 Mar 15;14(3). pii: v14030611. doi: 10.3390/v14030611. PubMed 35337019.
Backbone
  Vector backbone: pBabe-puro
  Vector type: Mammalian Expression, Retroviral
  Selectable markers: Puromycin
Growth in bacteria
  Bacterial resistance: Ampicillin, 100 μg/mL
  Growth temperature: 37°C
  Growth strain: NEB Stable
  Copy number: Unknown
Gene/Insert
  Gene/Insert name: SS-3xHA-TurboID-KDEL
  Promoter: LTR
  Cloning method: Restriction Enzyme; 5′ cloning site EcoRI (not destroyed); 3′ cloning site PmeI (not destroyed)
  Sequencing primers: 5′ pBabeF; 3′ pBabeR
Terms and licenses: Academic/Nonprofit Terms; Industry Terms: Not Available to Industry
How to cite: SS-3xHA-TurboID-KDEL pBabe-puro was a gift from Kyle Roux (Addgene plasmid # 186011)
